>Addgene plasmid #214297 | pMAL-MBP-RhoA-T19N | addgene full sequence | sequence record 422227 | Addgene NGS Result
CACCCGTGGCCAGGACCCAACGCTGCCCGAAATTCCGACACCATCGAATGGTGCAAAACCTTTCGCGGTA
TGGCATGATAGCGCCCGGAAGAGAGTCAATTCAGGGTGGTGAATGTGAAACCAGTAACGTTATACGATGT
CGCAGAGTATGCCGGTGTCTCTTATCAGACCGTTTCCCGCGTGGTGAACCAGGCCAGCCACGTTTCTGCG
AAAACGCGGGAAAAAGTGGAAGCGGCGATGGCGGAGCTGAATTACATTCCCAACCGCGTGGCACAACAAC
TGGCGGGCAAACAGTCGTTGCTGATTGGCGTTGCCACCTCCAGTCTGGCCCTGCACGCGCCGTCGCAAAT
TGTCGCGGCGATTAAATCTCGCGCCGATCAACTGGGTGCCAGCGTGGTGGTGTCGATGGTAGAACGAAGC
GGCGTCGAAGCCTGTAAAGCGGCGGTGCACAATCTTCTCGCGCAACGCGTCAGTGGGCTGATCATTAACT
ATCCGCTGGATGACCAGGATGCCATTGCTGTGGAAGCTGCCTGCACTAATGTTCCGGCGTTATTTCTTGA
TGTCTCTGACCAGACACCCATCAACAGTATTATTTTCTCCCATGAAGACGGTACGCGACTGGGCGTGGAG
CATCTGGTCGCATTGGGTCACCAGCAAATCGCGCTGTTAGCGGGCCCATTAAGTTCTGTCTCGGCGCGTC
TGCGTCTGGCTGGCTGGCATAAATATCTCACTCGCAATCAAATTCAGCCGATAGCGGAACGGGAAGGCGA
CTGGAGTGCCATGTCCGGTTTTCAACAAACCATGCAAATGCTGAATGAGGGCATCGTTCCCACTGCGATG
CTGGTTGCCAACGATCAGATGGCGCTGGGCGCAATGCGCGCCATTACCGAGTCCGGGCTGCGCGTTGGTG
CGGATATTTCGGTAGTGGGATACGACGATACCGAAGACAGCTCATGTTATATCCCGCCGTTAACCACCAT
CAAACAGGATTTTCGCCTGCTGGGGCAAACCAGCGTGGACCGCTTGCTGCAACTCTCTCAGGGCCAGGCG
GTGAAGGGCAATCAGCTGTTGCCCGTCTCACTGGTGAAAAGAAAAACCACCCTGGCGCCCAATACACAAA
CCGCCTCTCCCCGCGCGTTGGCCGATTCATTAATGCAGCTGGCACGACAGGTTTCCCGACTGGAAAGCGG
GCAGTGAGCGCAACGCAATTAATGTAAGTTAGCTCACTCATTAGGCACAATTCTCATGTTTGACAGCTTA
TCATCGACTGCACGGTGCACCAATGCTTCTGGCGTCAGGCAGCCATCGGAAGCTGTGGTATGGCTGTGCA
GGTCGTAAATCACTGCATAATTCGTGTCGCTCAAGGCGCACTCCCGTTCTGGATAATGTTTTTTGCGCCG
ACATCATAACGGTTCTGGCAAATATTCTGAAATGAGCTGTTGACAATTAATCATCGGCTCGTATAATGTG
TGGAATTGTGAGCGGATAACAATTTCACACAGGAAACAGCCAGTCCGTTTAGGTGTTTTCACGAGCAATT
GACCAACAAGGACCATAGATTATGAAAATCGAAGAAGGTAAACTGGTAATCTGGATTAACGGCGATAAAG
GCTATAACGGTCTCGCTGAAGTCGGTAAGAAATTCGAGAAAGATACCGGAATTAAAGTCACCGTTGAGCA
TCCGGATAAACTGGAAGAGAAATTCCCACAGGTTGCGGCAACTGGCGATGGCCCTGACATTATCTTCTGG
GCACACGACCGCTTTGGTGGCTACGCTCAATCTGGCCTGTTGGCTGAAATCACCCCGGACAAAGCGTTCC
AGGACAAGCTGTATCCGTTTACCTGGGATGCCGTACGTTACAACGGCAAGCTGATTGCTTACCCGATCGC
TGTTGAAGCGTTATCGCTGATTTATAACAAAGATCTGCTGCCGAACCCGCCAAAAACCTGGGAAGAGATC
CCGGCGCTGGATAAAGAACTGAAAGCGAAAGGTAAGAGCGCGCTGATGTTCAACCTGCAAGAACCGTACT
TCACCTGGCCGCTGATTGCTGCTGACGGGGGTTATGCGTTCAAGTATGAAAACGGCAAGTACGACATTAA
AGACGTGGGCGTGGATAACGCTGGCGCGAAAGCGGGTCTGACCTTCCTGGTTGACCTGATTAAAAACAAA
CACATGAATGCAGACACCGATTACTCCATCGCAGAAGCTGCCTTTAATAAAGGCGAAACAGCGATGACCA
TCAACGGCCCGTGGGCATGGTCCAACATCGACACCAGCAAAGTGAATTATGGTGTAACGGTACTGCCGAC
CTTCAAGGGTCAACCATCCAAACCGTTCGTTGGCGTGCTGAGCGCAGGTATTAACGCCGCCAGTCCGAAC
AAAGAGCTGGCAAAAGAGTTCCTCGAAAACTATCTGCTGACTGATGAAGGTCTGGAAGCGGTTAATAAAG
ACAAACCGCTGGGTGCCGTAGCGCTGAAGTCTTACGAGGAAGAGTTGGTGAAAGATCCGCGTATTGCCGC
CACTATGGAAAACGCCCAGAAAGGTGAAATCATGCCGAACATCCCGCAGATGTCCGCTTTCTGGTATGCC
GTGCGTACTGCGGTGATCAACGCCGCCAGCGGTCGTCAGACTGTCGATGAAGCCCTGAAAGACGCGCAGA
CTAATTCGAGCTCGAACAACAACAACAATAACAATAACAACAACCTCGGGATCGAGGGAAGGATTTCACA
TATGGCTGCCATCCGGAAGAAACTGGTGATTGTTGGTGATGGAGCCTGTGGAAAGAACTGCTTGCTCATA
GTCTTCAGCAAGGACCAGTTCCCAGAGGTGTATGTGCCCACAGTGTTTGAGAACTATGTGGCAGATATCG
AGGTGGATGGAAAGCAGGTAGAGTTGGCTTTGTGGGACACAGCTGGGCAGGAAGATTATGATCGCCTGAG
GCCCCTCTCCTACCCAGATACCGATGTTATACTGATGTGTTTTTCCATCGACAGCCCTGATAGTTTAGAA
AACATCCCAGAAAAGTGGACCCCAGAAGTCAAGCATTTCTGTCCCAACGTGCCCATCATCCTGGTTGGGA
ATAAGAAGGATCTTCGGAATGATGAGCACACAAGGCGGGAGCTAGCCAAGATGAAGCAGGAGCCGGTGAA
ACCTGAAGAAGGCAGAGATATGGCAAACAGGATTGGCGCTTTTGGGTACATGGAGTGTTCAGCAAAGACC
AAAGATGGAGTGAGAGAGGTTTTTGAAATGGCTACGAGAGCTGCTCTGCAAGCTTAAGGATCCGAATTCC
CTGCAGGTAATCATCATCATCACCACCACTAAATAAGCTTCAAATAAAACGAAAGGCTCAGTCGAAAGAC
TGGGCCTTTCGTTTTATCTGTTGTTTGTCGGTGAACGCTCTCCTGAGTAGGACAAATCCGCCGGGAGCGG
ATTTGAACGTTGCGAAGCAACGGCCCGGAGGGTGGCGGGCAGGACGCCCGCCATAAACTGCCAGGCATCA
AATTAAGCAGAAGGCCATCCTGACGGATGGCCTTTTTGCGTTTCTACAAACTCTTTCGGTCCGTTGTTTA
TTTTTCTAAATACATTCAAATATGTATCCGCTCATGAGACAATAACCCTGATAAATGCTTCAATAATATT
GAAAAAGGAAGAGTATGAGTATTCAACATTTCCGTGTCGCCCTTATTCCCTTTTTTGCGGCATTTTGCCT
TCCTGTTTTTGCTCACCCAGAAACGCTGGTGAAAGTAAAAGATGCTGAAGATCAGTTGGGTGCACGAGTG
GGTTACATCGAACTGGATCTCAACAGCGGTAAGATCCTTGAGAGTTTTCGCCCCGAAGAACGTTTCCCAA
TGATGAGCACTTTTAAAGTTCTGCTATGTGGCGCGGTATTATCCCGTGTTGACGCCGGGCAAGAGCAACT
CGGTCGCCGCATACACTATTCTCAGAATGACTTGGTTGAGTACTCACCAGTCACAGAAAAGCATCTTACG
GATGGCATGACAGTAAGAGAATTATGCAGTGCTGCCATAACCATGAGTGATAACACTGCGGCCAACTTAC
TTCTGACAACGATCGGAGGACCGAAGGAGCTAACCGCTTTTTTGCACAACATGGGGGATCATGTAACTCG
CCTTGATCGTTGGGAACCGGAGCTGAATGAAGCCATACCAAACGACGAGCGTGACACCACGATGCCTGTA
GCAATGGCAACAACGTTGCGCAAACTATTAACTGGCGAACTACTTACTCTAGCTTCCCGGCAACAATTAA
TAGACTGGATGGAGGCGGATAAAGTTGCAGGACCACTTCTGCGCTCGGCCCTTCCGGCTGGCTGGTTTAT
TGCTGATAAATCTGGAGCCGGTGAGCGTGGGTCTCGCGGTATCATTGCAGCACTGGGGCCAGATGGTAAG
CCCTCCCGTATCGTAGTTATCTACACGACGGGGAGTCAGGCAACTATGGATGAACGAAATAGACAGATCG
CTGAGATAGGTGCCTCACTGATTAAGCATTGGTAACTGTCAGACCAAGTTTACTCATATATACTTTAGAT
TGATTTCCTTAGGACTGAGCGTCAACCCCGTAGAAAAGATCAAAGGATCTTCTTGAGATCCTTTTTTTCT
GCGCGTAATCTGCTGCTTGCAAACAAAAAAACCACCGCTACCAGCGGTGGTTTGTTTGCCGGATCAAGAG
CTACCAACTCTTTTTCCGAAGGTAACTGGCTTCAGCAGAGCGCAGATACCAAATACTGTCCTTCTAGTGT
AGCCGTAGTTAGGCCACCACTTCAAGAACTCTGTAGCACCGCCTACATACCTCGCTCTGCTAATCCTGTT
ACCAGTGGCTGCTGCCAGTGGCGATAAGTCGTGTCTTACCGGGTTGGACTCAAGACGATAGTTACCGGAT
AAGGCGCAGCGGTCGGGCTGAACGGGGGGTTCGTGCACACAGCCCAGCTTGGAGCGAACGACCTACACCG
AACTGAGATACCTACAGCGTGAGCTATGAGAAAGCGCCACGCTTCCCGAAGGGAGAAAGGCGGACAGGTA
TCCGGTAAGCGGCAGGGTCGGAACAGGAGAGCGCACGAGGGAGCTTCCAGGGGGAAACGCCTGGTATCTT
TATAGTCCTGTCGGGTTTCGCCACCTCTGACTTGAGCGTCGATTTTTGTGATGCTCGTCAGGGGGGCGGA
GCCTATGGAAAAACGCCAGCAACGCGGCCTTTTTACGGTTCCTGGCCTTTTGCTGGCCTTTTGCTCACAT
GTTCTTTCCTGCGTTATCCCCTGATTCTGTGGATAACCGTATTACCGCCTTTGAGTGAGCTGATACCGCT
CGCCGCAGCCGAACGACCGAGCGCAGCGAGTCAGTGAGCGAGGAAGCGGAAGAGCGCCTGATGCGGTATT
TTCTCCTTACGCATCTGTGCGGTATTTCACACCGCATATAAGGTGCACTGTGACTGGGTCATGGCTGCGC
CCCGACACCCGCCAACACCCGCTGACGCGCCCTGACGGGCTTGTCTGCTCCCGGCATCCGCTTACAGACA
AGCTGTGACCGTCTCCGGGAGCTGCATGTGTCAGAGGTTTTCACCGTCATCACCGAAACGCGCGAGGCAG
CTGCGGTAAAGCTCATCAGCGTGGTCGTGCAGCGATTCACAGATGTCTGCCTGTTCATCCGCGTCCAGCT
CGTTGAGTTTCTCCAGAAGCGTTAATGTCTGGCTTCTGATAAAGCGGGCCATGTTAAGGGCGGTTTTTTC
CTGTTTGGTCACTGATGCCTCCGTGTAAGGGGGATTTCTGTTCATGGGGGTAATGATACCGATGAAACGA
GAGAGGATGCTCACGATACGGGTTACTGATGATGAACATGCCCGGTTACTGGAACGTTGTGAGGGTAAAC
AACTGGCGGTATGGATGCGGCGGGACCAGAGAAAAATCACTCAGGGTCAATGCCAGCGCTTCGTTAATAC
AGATGTAGGTGTTCCACAGGGTAGCCAGCAGCATCCTGCGATGCAGATCCGGAACATAATGGTGCAGGGC
GCTGACTTCCGCGTTTCCAGACTTTACGAAACACGGAAACCGAAGACCATTCATGTTGTTGCTCAGGTCG
CAGACGTTTTGCAGCAGCAGTCGCTTCACGTTCGCTCGCGTATCGGTGATTCATTCTGCTAACCAGTAAG
GCAACCCCGCCAGCCTAGCCGGGTCCTCAACGACAGGAGCACGATCATGCG
Features (pLannotate 1.2.2; 17 found; start..end, strand, type, name):
     37..114     +  promoter       lacIq promoter: lacI (mutant); In the lacIq allele, a single base change in the promoter boosts expression of the lacI gene about 10-fold.
    115..1197    +  CDS            lacI: lac repressor; lacI; The lac repressor binds to the lac operator to inhibit transcription in E. coli. This inhibition can be relieved by adding lactose or isopropyl-β-D-thiogalactopyranoside (IPTG).
   1210..1231    +  protein_bind   CAP binding site: CAP binding activates transcription in the presence of cAMP. E. coli catabolite activator protein
   1250..1267    +  promoter       tet promoter (fragment): E. coli promoter for tetracycline efflux protein gene
   1440..1468    +  promoter       tac promoter: strong E. coli promoter; hybrid between the trp and lac UV5 promoters
   1476..1492    +  protein_bind   lac operator: The lac repressor binds to the lac operator to inhibit transcription in E. coli. This inhibition can be relieved by adding lactose or isopropyl-β-D-thiogalactopyranoside (IPTG). lac repressor encoded by lacI
   1562..2662    +  CDS            MBP: maltose binding protein from E. coli; malE (mutated); This version of the gene does not encode a signal sequence, so MBP will remain in the cytosol.
   2732..3274    +  CDS            RhoA (T19N) (fragment): dominant negative mutant of human Rho family small GTPase RhoA
   3331..3417    +  terminator     rrnB T1 terminator: Escherichia coli rrnB; transcription terminator T1 from the E. coli rrnB gene
   3509..3536    +  terminator     rrnB T2 terminator: transcription terminator T2 from the E. coli rrnB gene
   3583..3654    +  promoter       AmpR promoter: bla
   3655..4515    +  CDS            AmpR: β-lactamase; bla; confers resistance to ampicillin, carbenicillin, and related antibiotics
   4603..5191    +  rep_origin     ori: high-copy-number ColE1/pMB1/pBR322/pUC origin of replication
   5377..5429    -  misc_feature   bom (fragment): basis of mobility region from pBR322
   5440..5459    -  misc_feature   bom (fragment): basis of mobility region from pBR322
   5561..5752    -  CDS            rop: Rop protein, which maintains plasmids at low copy number; rop
   5769..6149    +  CDS            YPB1_ECOLX: Protein predicted: Swiss-Prot protein existence level 4. From Escherichia coli.
