[The description below was written by a language model from this plasmid's Addgene catalogue record and pLannotate feature annotations shown in this document.]
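Description:
pMAL-MBP-RhoA-T19N is a bacterial expression plasmid built on the pMAL-c5X-His backbone for producing a dominant negative form of human RhoA as a fusion to maltose-binding protein (MBP) in E. coli. The sequenced plasmid is 6,211 nt. It replicates from a ColE1/pMB1-type origin and is selected with ampicillin through the β-lactamase (AmpR) gene. The catalogue lists it as high copy, although the annotation also detects a rop gene and fragments of the pBR322 bom region, elements that in pBR322-type backbones moderate copy number.

The expression cassette is driven by the tac promoter, a strong trp/lac hybrid, followed by a lac operator. A lacI gene under the up-mutated lacIq promoter is carried on the same plasmid, so transcription is held off by the lac repressor until it is relieved with IPTG or lactose. The open reading frame begins with a malE-derived MBP that lacks its signal sequence, so the fusion stays in the cytosol. Downstream lies the roughly 540 bp RhoA coding segment, cloned between NdeI and BamHI sites that both remain intact. The feature table annotates this segment as a fragment of RhoA (T19N), which suggests the insert is not the complete coding sequence. The T19N substitution is the recorded dominant negative mutation of this Rho family small GTPase. Tandem rrnB T1 and T2 terminators close the transcription unit. Although the backbone name includes "His", no histidine tag is annotated or listed for the insert.

MBP commonly improves solubility and permits amylose affinity purification, so the plasmid suits production of recombinant inactive RhoA. The record links it to work on standardized parts for activating small GTPase signalling, but the specific assay use is not stated.
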