Addgene plasmid #214297: pMAL-MBP-RhoA-T19N
Purpose: Express dominant negative RhoA fused with MBP
Depositing lab: Cliff Stains. Depositing organization: University of Virginia. Publication: Standardized Parts for Activation of Small GTPase Signaling in Living Cells. He Y, Faulkner BM, Roberti MA, Bassford DK, Stains C. Angew Chem Int Ed Engl. 2024 Jul 26:e202403499. doi: 10.1002/anie.202403499. PubMed 39058298.
Backbone
  Vector backbone: pMAL-c5X-His
  Backbone manufacturer: Genephore
  Backbone size w/o insert (bp): 5695
  Vector type: Bacterial Expression
Growth in bacteria
  Bacterial resistance: Ampicillin, 100 μg/mL
  Growth temperature: 37°C
  Growth strain: NEB Stable
  Copy number: High Copy
Gene/Insert
  Gene/Insert name: Dominant negative RhoA
  Species: H. sapiens (human)
  Insert size (bp): 540
  Mutation: RhoA-T19N
  Entrez Gene: RHOA (a.k.a. ARH12, ARHA, EDFAOB, RHO12, RHOH12)
  Promoter: Tac
  Tag / fusion protein: Maltose-binding protein (MBP) (N terminal on insert)
  Cloning method: Restriction Enzyme; 5′ cloning site NdeI (not destroyed); 3′ cloning site BamHI (not destroyed)
Terms and licenses: Academic/Nonprofit Terms; Industry Terms: Not Available to Industry
How to cite: pMAL-MBP-RhoA-T19N was a gift from Cliff Stains (Addgene plasmid # 214297 ; http://n2t.net/addgene:214297 ; RRID:Addgene_214297)
